>Addgene plasmid #64232 | pMSCV-PIG-miR-30b | depositor full sequence | sequence record 107685 | pMSCV-PIG-miR-30b sequence 7997 bps
TGAAAGACCCCACCTGTAGGTTTGGCAAGCTAGCTTAAGTAACGCCATTTTGCAAGGCATGGAAAATACA
TAACTGAGAATAGAGAAGTTCAGATCAAGGTTAGGAACAGAGAGACAGCAGAATATGGGCCAAACAGGAT
ATCTGTGGTAAGCAGTTCCTGCCCCGGCTCAGGGCCAAGAACAGATGGTCCCCAGATGCGGTCCCGCCCT
CAGCAGTTTCTAGAGAACCATCAGATGTTTCCAGGGTGCCCCAAGGACCTGAAATGACCCTGTGCCTTAT
TTGAACTAACCAATCAGTTCGCTTCTCGCTTCTGTTCGCGCGCTTCTGCTCCCCGAGCTCAATAAAAGAG
CCCACAACCCCTCACTCGGCGCGCCAGTCCTCCGATAGACTGCGTCGCCCGGGTACCCGTATTCCCAATA
AAGCCTCTTGCTGTTTGCATCCGAATCGTGGACTCGCTGATCCTTGGGAGGGTCTCCTCAGATTGATTGA
CTGCCCACCTCGGGGGTCTTTCATTTGGAGGTTCCACCGAGATTTGGAGACCCCTGCCCAGGGACCACCG
ACCCCCCCGCCGGGAGGTAAGCTGGCCAGCGGTCGTTTCGTGTCTGTCTCTGTCTTTGTGCGTGTTTGTG
CCGGCATCTAATGTTTGCGCCTGCGTCTGTACTAGTTAGCTAACTAGCTCTGTATCTGGCGGACCCGTGG
TGGAACTGACGAGTTCTGAACACCCGGCCGCAACCCTGGGAGACGTCCCAGGGACTTTGGGGGCCGTTTT
TGTGGCCCGACCTGAGGAAGGGAGTCGATGTGGAATCCGACCCCGTCAGGATATGTGGTTCTGGTAGGAG
ACGAGAACCTAAAACAGTTCCCGCCTCCGTCTGAATTTTTGCTTTCGGTTTGGAACCGAAGCCGCGCGTC
TTGTCTGCTGCAGCGCTGCAGCATCGTTCTGTGTTGTCTCTGTCTGACTGTGTTTCTGTATTTGTCTGAA
AATTAGGGCCAGACTGTTACCACTCCCTTAAGTTTGACCTTAGGTCACTGGAAAGATGTCGAGCGGATCG
CTCACAACCAGTCGGTAGATGTCAAGAAGAGACGTTGGGTTACCTTCTGCTCTGCAGAATGGCCAACCTT
TAACGTCGGATGGCCGCGAGACGGCACCTTTAACCGAGACCTCATCACCCAGGTTAAGATCAAGGTCTTT
TCACCTGGCCCGCATGGACACCCAGACCAGGTCCCCTACATCGTGACCTGGGAAGCCTTGGCTTTTGACC
CCCCTCCCTGGGTCAAGCCCTTTGTACACCCTAAGCCTCCGCCTCCTCTTCCTCCATCCGCCCCGTCTCT
CCCCCTTGAACCTCCTCGTTCGACCCCGCCTCGATCCTCCCTTTATCCAGCCCTCACTCCTTCTCTAGGC
GCCGGAATTAGATCTCTCGAGGATCCTGAATGCTGTGCCTGTTCTTTTTTTCAACAGAGTCTTACGTAAA
GAACCGTACAAACTTAGTAAAGAGTTTAAGTCCTGCTTTAAACCAAGTTTCAGTTCATGTAAACATCCTA
CACTCAGCTGTAATACATGGATTGGCTGGGAGGTGGATGTTTACTTCAGCTGACTTGGAATGTCAACCAA
TTAACATTGATAAAAGATTTGGCAAGAATAGTATACAGAGGCTTGAATTTTTAATGTAATTAATGTAATT
AAAGGTTTGTTGGAAATGTGAGACCATTTTGTTCTCCCAGAGAAAAAGTGTGTTAATTGTCTAGCTGGCA
GGGATCTCGAGGTTAACGAATTCTACCGGGTAGGGGAGGCGCTTTTCCCAAGGCAGTCTGGAGCATGCGC
TTTAGCAGCCCCGCTGGGCACTTGGCGCTACACAAGTGGCCTCTGGCCTCGCACACATTCCACATCCACC
GGTAGGCGCCAACCGGCTCCGTTCTTTGGTGGCCCCTTCGCGCCACCTTCTACTCCTCCCCTAGTCAGGA
AGTTCCCCCCCGCCCCGCAGCTCGCGTCGTGCAGGACGTGACAAATGGAAGTAGCACGTCTCACTAGTCT
CGTGCAGATGGACAGCACCGCTGAGCAATGGAAGCGGGTAGGCCTTTGGGGCAGCGGCCAATAGCAGCTT
TGCTCCTTCGCTTTCTGGGCTCAGAGGCTGGGAAGGGGTGGGTCCGGGGGCGGGCTCAGGGGCGGGCTCA
GGGGCGGGGCGGGCGCCCGAAGGTCCTCCGGAGGCCCGGCATTCTGCACGCTTCAAAAGCGCACGTCTGC
CGCGCTGTTCTCCTCTTCCTCATCTCCGGGCCTTTCGACCTGCAGCCCAAGCTTACCATGACCGAGTACA
AGCCCACGGTGCGCCTCGCCACCCGCGACGACGTCCCCAGGGCCGTACGCACCCTCGCCGCCGCGTTCGC
CGACTACCCCGCCACGCGCCACACCGTCGATCCGGACCGCCACATCGAGCGGGTCACCGAGCTGCAAGAA
CTCTTCCTCACGCGCGTCGGGCTCGACATCGGCAAGGTGTGGGTCGCGGACGACGGCGCCGCGGTGGCGG
TCTGGACCACGCCGGAGAGCGTCGAAGCGGGGGCGGTGTTCGCCGAGATCGGCCCGCGCATGGCCGAGTT
GAGCGGTTCCCGGCTGGCCGCGCAGCAACAGATGGAAGGCCTCCTGGCGCCGCACCGGCCCAAGGAGCCC
GCGTGGTTCCTGGCCACCGTCGGCGTCTCGCCCGACCACCAGGGCAAGGGTCTGGGCAGCGCCGTCGTGC
TCCCCGGAGTGGAGGCGGCCGAGCGCGCCGGGGTGCCCGCCTTCCTGGAGACCTCCGCGCCCCGCAACCT
CCCCTTCTACGAGCGGCTCGGCTTCACCGTCACCGCCGACGTCGAGGTGCCCGAAGGACCGCGCACCTGG
TGCATGACCCGCAAGCCCGGTGCCTGACGCCCGCCCCACGACCCGCAGCGCCCGACCGAAAGGAGCGCAC
GACCCCATGCATCGAATTCCGCCCCCCCCCCCTAACGTTACTGGCCGAAGCCGCTTGGAATAAGGCCGGT
GTGCGTTTGTCTATATGTTATTTTCCACCATATTGCCGTCTTTTGGCAATGTGAGGGCCCGGAAACCTGG
CCCTGTCTTCTTGACGAGCATTCCTAGGGGTCTTTCCCCTCTCGCCAAAGGAATGCAAGGTCTGTTGAAT
GTCGTGAAGGAAGCAGTTCCTCTGGAAGCTTCTTGAAGACAAACAACGTCTGTAGCGACCCTTTGCAGGC
AGCGGAACCCCCCACCTGGCGACAGGTGCCTCTGCGGCCAAAAGCCACGTGTATAAGATACACCTGCAAA
GGCGGCACAACCCCAGTGCCACGTTGTGAGTTGGATAGTTGTGGAAAGAGTCAAATGGCTCTCCTCAAGC
GTATTCAACAAGGGGCTGAAGGATGCCCAGAAGGTACCCCATTGTATGGGATCTGATCTGGGGCCTCGGT
GCACATGCTTTACATGTGTTTAGTCGAGGTTAAAAAACGTCTAGGCCCCCCGAACCACGGGGACGTGGTT
TTCCTTTGAAAAACACGATGATAATATGGCCACAACCATGGTGAGCAAGGGCGAGGAGCTGTTCACCGGG
GTGGTGCCCATCCTGGTCGAGCTGGACGGCGACGTAAACGGCCACAAGTTCAGCGTGTCCGGCGAGGGCG
AGGGCGATGCCACCTACGGCAAGCTGACCCTGAAGTTCATCTGCACCACCGGCAAGCTGCCCGTGCCCTG
GCCCACCCTCGTGACCACCCTGACCTACGGCGTGCAGTGCTTCAGCCGCTACCCCGACCACATGAAGCAG
CACGACTTCTTCAAGTCCGCCATGCCCGAAGGCTACGTCCAGGAGCGCACCATCTTCTTCAAGGACGACG
GCAACTACAAGACCCGCGCCGAGGTGAAGTTCGAGGGCGACACCCTGGTGAACCGCATCGAGCTGAAGGG
CATCGACTTCAAGGAGGACGGCAACATCCTGGGGCACAAGCTGGAGTACAACTACAACAGCCACAACGTC
TATATCATGGCCGACAAGCAGAAGAACGGCATCAAGGTGAACTTCAAGATCCGCCACAACATCGAGGACG
GCAGCGTGCAGCTCGCCGACCACTACCAGCAGAACACCCCCATCGGCGACGGCCCCGTGCTGCTGCCCGA
CAACCACTACCTGAGCACCCAGTCCGCCCTGAGCAAAGACCCCAACGAGAAGCGCGATCACATGGTCCTG
CTGGAGTTCGTGACCGCCGCCGGGATCACTCTCGGCATGGACGAGCTGTACAAGTAATGAATTAATTAAG
AATTATCAAGCTTATCGATACCGTCGACCTGCAGCCAAGCTTATCGATAAAATAAAAGATTTTATTTAGT
CTCCAGAAAAAGGGGGGAATGAAAGACCCCACCTGTAGGTTTGGCAAGCTAGCTTAAGTAACGCCATTTT
GCAAGGCATGGAAAATACATAACTGAGAATAGAGAAGTTCAGATCAAGGTTAGGAACAGAGAGACAGCAG
AATATGGGCCAAACAGGATATCTGTGGTAAGCAGTTCCTGCCCCGGCTCAGGGCCAAGAACAGATGGTCC
CCAGATGCGGTCCCGCCCTCAGCAGTTTCTAGAGAACCATCAGATGTTTCCAGGGTGCCCCAAGGACCTG
AAATGACCCTGTGCCTTATTTGAACTAACCAATCAGTTCGCTTCTCGCTTCTGTTCGCGCGCTTCTGCTC
CCCGAGCTCAATAAAAGAGCCCACAACCCCTCACTCGGCGCGCCAGTCCTCCGATAGACTGCGTCGCCCG
GGTACCCGTGTATCCAATAAACCCTCTTGCAGTTGCATCCGACTTGTGGTCTCGCTGTTCCTTGGGAGGG
TCTCCTCTGAGTGATTGACTACCCGTCAGCGGGGGTCTTTCATGGGTAACAGTTTCTTGAAGTTGGAGAA
CAACATTCTGAGGGTAGGAGTCGAATATTAAGTAATCCTGACTCAATTAGCCACTGTTTTGAATCCACAT
ACTCCAATACTCCTGAAATAGTTCATTATGGACAGCGCAGAAGAGCTGGGGAGAATTAATTCGTAATCAT
GGTCATAGCTGTTTCCTGTGTGAAATTGTTATCCGCTCACAATTCCACACAACATACGAGCCGGAAGCAT
AAAGTGTAAAGCCTGGGGTGCCTAATGAGTGAGCTAACTCACATTAATTGCGTTGCGCTCACTGCCCGCT
TTCCAGTCGGGAAACCTGTCGTGCCAGCTGCATTAATGAATCGGCCAACGCGCGGGGAGAGGCGGTTTGC
GTATTGGGCGCTCTTCCGCTTCCTCGCTCACTGACTCGCTGCGCTCGGTCGTTCGGCTGCGGCGAGCGGT
ATCAGCTCACTCAAAGGCGGTAATACGGTTATCCACAGAATCAGGGGATAACGCAGGAAAGAACATGTGA
GCAAAAGGCCAGCAAAAGGCCAGGAACCGTAAAAAGGCCGCGTTGCTGGCGTTTTTCCATAGGCTCCGCC
CCCCTGACGAGCATCACAAAAATCGACGCTCAAGTCAGAGGTGGCGAAACCCGACAGGACTATAAAGATA
CCAGGCGTTTCCCCCTGGAAGCTCCCTCGTGCGCTCTCCTGTTCCGACCCTGCCGCTTACCGGATACCTG
TCCGCCTTTCTCCCTTCGGGAAGCGTGGCGCTTTCTCATAGCTCACGCTGTAGGTATCTCAGTTCGGTGT
AGGTCGTTCGCTCCAAGCTGGGCTGTGTGCACGAACCCCCCGTTCAGCCCGACCGCTGCGCCTTATCCGG
TAACTATCGTCTTGAGTCCAACCCGGTAAGACACGACTTATCGCCACTGGCAGCAGCCACTGGTAACAGG
ATTAGCAGAGCGAGGTATGTAGGCGGTGCTACAGAGTTCTTGAAGTGGTGGCCTAACTACGGCTACACTA
GAAGGACAGTATTTGGTATCTGCGCTCTGCTGAAGCCAGTTACCTTCGGAAAAAGAGTTGGTAGCTCTTG
ATCCGGCAAACAAACCACCGCTGGTAGCGGTGGTTTTTTTGTTTGCAAGCAGCAGATTACGCGCAGAAAA
AAAGGATCTCAAGAAGATCCTTTGATCTTTTCTACGGGGTCTGACGCTCAGTGGAACGAAAACTCACGTT
AAGGGATTTTGGTCATGAGATTATCAAAAAGGATCTTCACCTAGATCCTTTTAAATTAAAAATGAAGTTT
TAAATCAATCTAAAGTATATATGAGTAAACTTGGTCTGACAGTTACCAATGCTTAATCAGTGAGGCACCT
ATCTCAGCGATCTGTCTATTTCGTTCATCCATAGTTGCCTGACTCCCCGTCGTGTAGATAACTACGATAC
GGGAGGGCTTACCATCTGGCCCCAGTGCTGCAATGATACCGCGAGACCCACGCTCACCGGCTCCAGATTT
ATCAGCAATAAACCAGCCAGCCGGAAGGGCCGAGCGCAGAAGTGGTCCTGCAACTTTATCCGCCTCCATC
CAGTCTATTAATTGTTGCCGGGAAGCTAGAGTAAGTAGTTCGCCAGTTAATAGTTTGCGCAACGTTGTTG
CCATTGCTACAGGCATCGTGGTGTCACGCTCGTCGTTTGGTATGGCTTCATTCAGCTCCGGTTCCCAACG
ATCAAGGCGAGTTACATGATCCCCCATGTTGTGCAAAAAAGCGGTTAGCTCCTTCGGTCCTCCGATCGTT
GTCAGAAGTAAGTTGGCCGCAGTGTTATCACTCATGGTTATGGCAGCACTGCATAATTCTCTTACTGTCA
TGCCATCCGTAAGATGCTTTTCTGTGACTGGTGAGTACTCAACCAAGTCATTCTGAGAATAGTGTATGCG
GCGACCGAGTTGCTCTTGCCCGGCGTCAATACGGGATAATACCGCGCCACATAGCAGAACTTTAAAAGTG
CTCATCATTGGAAAACGTTCTTCGGGGCGAAAACTCTCAAGGATCTTACCGCTGTTGAGATCCAGTTCGA
TGTAACCCACTCGTGCACCCAACTGATCTTCAGCATCTTTTACTTTCACCAGCGTTTCTGGGTGAGCAAA
AACAGGAAGGCAAAATGCCGCAAAAAAGGGAATAAGGGCGACACGGAAATGTTGAATACTCATACTCTTC
CTTTTTCAATATTATTGAAGCATTTATCAGGGTTATTGTCTCATGAGCGGATACATATTTGAATGTATTT
AGAAAAATAAACAAATAGGGGTTCCGCGCACATTTCCCCGAAAAGTGCCACCTGACGTCTAAGAAACCAT
TATTATCATGACATTAACCTATAAAAATAGGCGTATCACGAGGCCCTTTCGTCTCGCGCGTTTCGGTGAT
GACGGTGAAAACCTCTGACACATGCAGCTCCCGGAGACGGTCACAGCTTGTCTGTAAGCGGATGCCGGGA
GCAGACAAGCCCGTCAGGGCGCGTCAGCGGGTGTTGGCGGGTGTCGGGGCTGGCTTAACTATGCGGCATC
AGAGCAGATTGTACTGAGAGTGCACCATATGCGGTGTGAAATACCGCACAGATGCGTAAGGAGAAAATAC
CGCATCAGGCGCCATTCGCCATTCAGGCTGCGCAACTGTTGGGAAGGGCGATCGGTGCGGGCCTCTTCGC
TATTACGCCAGCTGGCGAAAGGGGGATGTGCTGCAAGGCGATTAAGTTGGGTAACGCCAGGGTTTTCCCA
GTCACGACGTTGTAAAACGACGGCGCAAGGAATGGTGCATGCAAGGAGATGGCGCCCAACAGTCCCCCGG
CCACGGGGCCTGCCACCATACCCACGCCGAAACAAGCGCTCATGAGCCCGAAGTGGCGAGCCCGATCTTC
CCCATCGGTGATGTCGGCGATATAGGCGCCAGCAACCGCACCTGTGGCGCCGGTGATGCCGGCCACGATG
CGTCCGGCGTAGAGGCGATTAGTCCAATTTGTTAAAGACAGGATATCAGTGGTCCAGGCTCTAGTTTTGA
CTCAACAATATCACCAGCTGAAGCCTATAGAGTACGAGCCATAGATAAAATAAAAGATTTTATTTAGTCT
CCAGAAAAAGGGGGGAA
Features (pLannotate 1.2.2; 22 found; start..end, strand, type, name):
    579..920     +  misc_feature   MESV Ψ: packaging signal of murine embryonic stem cell virus
    987..1403    +  CDS            gag (truncated): truncated Moloney murine leukemia virus (MMLV) gag gene lacking the start codon
   1527..1584    +  ncRNA          mir-30: Accession: RF00131 - mir-30 microRNA precursor
   1778..2277    +  promoter       PGK promoter: mouse phosphoglycerate kinase 1 promoter
   2298..2897    +  CDS            PuroR: puromycin N-acetyltransferase; pac from Streptomyces alboniger; confers resistance to puromycin
   2975..3526    +  misc_feature   IRES: internal ribosome entry site (IRES) of the encephalomyocarditis virus (EMCV)
   3538..4257    +  CDS            EGFP: the original enhanced GFP (Yang et al., 1996) mammalian codon-optimized
   4274..4300    +  misc_feature   MCS (fragment): pBluescript multiple cloning site
   4359..4873    +  LTR            3' LTR: 3' long terminal repeat from murine embryonic stem cell virus
   5066..5082    -  protein_bind   lac operator: The lac repressor binds to the lac operator to inhibit transcription in E. coli. This inhibition can be relieved by adding lactose or isopropyl-β-D-thiogalactopyranoside (IPTG). lac repressor encoded by lacI
   5090..5120    -  promoter       lac promoter: promoter for the E. coli lac operon
   5135..5156    -  protein_bind   CAP binding site: CAP binding activates transcription in the presence of cAMP. E. coli catabolite activator protein
   5169..5261    -  CDS            lacI (fragment): lac repressor; lacI; The lac repressor binds to the lac operator to inhibit transcription in E. coli. This inhibition can be relieved by adding lactose or isopropyl-β-D-thiogalactopyranoside (IPTG).
   5444..6032    -  rep_origin     ori: high-copy-number ColE1/pMB1/pBR322/pUC origin of replication
   6203..7063    -  CDS            AmpR: β-lactamase; bla; confers resistance to ampicillin, carbenicillin, and related antibiotics
   7064..7168    -  promoter       AmpR promoter: bla
   7263..7298    +  CDS            rop (fragment): Rop protein, which maintains plasmids at low copy number; rop
   7400..7499    +  misc_feature   bom (fragment): basis of mobility region from pBR322
   7505..7654    -  CDS            lacZα (fragment): LacZα fragment of β-galactosidase; lacZ fragment
   7654..7855    -  CDS            TcR (fragment): tetracycline efflux protein; tet; confers resistance to tetracycline
   7856..7954    +  CDS            env (fragment): murine leukemia virus gPr80 envelope polyprotein precursor; env; proteolytically cleaved into gp70SU and p15TM subunits
   7996..515     +  LTR            5' LTR (across the origin): 5' long terminal repeat from murine embryonic stem cell virus
