[The description below was written by a language model from this plasmid's Addgene catalogue record and pLannotate feature annotations shown in this document.]
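Description:
pMSCV-PIG-miR-30b is a gammaretroviral expression vector of about 8 kb, built on the MSCV PIG (puromycin–IRES–GFP) backbone, for delivering human miR-30b into mammalian cells. In bacteria it is maintained through a high-copy ColE1/pUC-type origin and selected with ampicillin via the β-lactamase gene. The plasmid backbone also carries several non-functional remnants of earlier cloning vectors, including fragments of lacI, lacZα, rop, bom and the tetracycline resistance gene, together with a lac promoter/operator region.

The retroviral portion is bounded by murine embryonic stem cell virus 5′ and 3′ LTRs, with the 5′ LTR spanning the sequence origin. It contains the MESV Ψ packaging signal and a truncated gag segment lacking its start codon, which together allow the transcript to be packaged into virions when viral proteins are supplied in trans by packaging cells. A 334 bp human genomic fragment containing the mir-30 precursor hairpin is inserted at an XhoI site just downstream of the gag remnant. No dedicated promoter is annotated ahead of it, so it is presumably transcribed from the 5′ LTR and then processed by the cellular microRNA machinery into mature miR-30b. Downstream, a mouse PGK promoter drives a bicistronic cassette of puromycin N-acetyltransferase, an EMCV IRES and EGFP, so transduced cells can be both drug-selected and tracked or sorted by fluorescence.

The stated purpose is expression of miR-30b in mammalian cells. The associated work examined microRNA repression by Myc in tumorigenesis, which fits a role in stably restoring or enforcing miR-30b expression in such studies.
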