Addgene plasmid #64232: pMSCV-PIG-miR-30b
Purpose: Expresses miR-30b in mammalian cells
Depositing lab: Joshua Mendell. Depositing organization: Johns Hopkins University and School of Medicine. Publication: Widespread microRNA repression by Myc contributes to tumorigenesis. Chang TC, Yu D, Lee YS, Wentzel EA, Arking DE, West KM, Dang CV, Thomas-Tikhonenko A, Mendell JT. Nat Genet. 2008 Jan;40(1):43-50. Epub 2007 Dec 9. 10.1038/ng.2007.30 PubMed 18066065.
Backbone
  Vector backbone: MSCV PIG
  Backbone manufacturer: Scott Lowe
  Backbone size w/o insert (bp): 7658
  Total vector size (bp): 7997
  Vector type: Mammalian Expression, Retroviral
Growth in bacteria
  Bacterial resistance: Ampicillin, 100 μg/mL
  Growth temperature: 37°C
  Growth strain: Stbl3
  Copy number: High Copy
Gene/Insert
  Gene/Insert name: miR-30b
  Species: H. sapiens (human)
  Insert size (bp): 334
  GenBank ID: NR_029666
  Entrez Gene: MIR30B (a.k.a. MIRN30B, mir-30b)
  Cloning method: Restriction Enzyme; 5′ cloning site XhoI (not destroyed); 3′ cloning site XhoI (not destroyed)
  Sequencing primers: 5′ TTGAACCTCCTCGTTCGACC; 3′ GATGTGGAATGTGTGCGAGG
Terms and licenses: Academic/Nonprofit Terms; Industry Terms: Not Available to Industry
How to cite: pMSCV-PIG-miR-30b was a gift from Joshua Mendell (Addgene plasmid # 64232 ; http://n2t.net/addgene:64232 ; RRID:Addgene_64232)
