>Addgene plasmid #64232 | pMSCV-PIG-miR-30b | addgene partial sequence | sequence record 114777 | pLXSN5 5'-CCCTTGAACCTCCTCGTTCGACC-3'
CCTTCTCTAGGCGCCGGAATTAGATCTCTCGAGGATCCTGAATGCTGTGCCTGTTCTTTTTTTCAACAGA
GTCTTACGTAAAGAACCGTACAAACTTAGTAAAGAGTTTAAGTCCTGCTTTAAACCAAGTTTCAGTTCAT
GTAAACATCCTACACTCAGCTGTAATACATGGATTGGCTGGGAGGTGGATGTTTACTTCAGCTGACTTGG
AATGTCAACCAATTAACATTGATAAAAGATTTGGCAAGAATAGTATACAGAGGCTTGAATTTTTAATGTA
ATTAATGTAATTAAAGGTTTGTTGGAAATGTGAGACCATTTTGTTCTCCCAGAGAAAAAGTGTGTTAATT
GTCTAGCTGGCAGGGATCTCGAGGTTAACGAATTCTACCGGGTAGGGGAGGCGCTTTTCCCAAGGCAGTC
TGGAGCATGCGCTTTAGCAGCCCCGCTGGGCACTTGGCGCTACACAAGTGGCCTCTGGCCTCGCACACAT
TCCACATCCACCGGTAGGCGCCAACCGGCTCCGTTCTTTGGTGGCCCCTTCGCGCCACCTTCTACTCCTC
CCCT
