>Addgene plasmid #64232 | pMSCV-PIG-miR-30b | addgene partial sequence | sequence record 114778 | EGFP-N 5'-CGTCGCCGTCCAGCTCGACCAG-3'
TTTTTTAACCTCGACTAAACACATGTAAAGCATGTGCACCGAGGCCCCAGATCAGATCCCATACAATGGG
GTACCTTCTGGGCATCCTTCAGCCCCTTGTTGAATACGCTTGAGGAGAGCCATTTGACTCTTTCCACAAC
TATCCAACTCACAACGTGGCACTGGGGTTGTGCCGCCTTTGCAGGTGTATCTTATACACGTGGCTTTTGG
CCGCAGAGGCACCTGTCGCCAGGTGGGGGGTTCCGCTGCCTGCAAAGGGTCGCTACAGACGTTGTTTGTC
TTCAAGAAGCTTCCAGAGGAACTGCTTCCTTCACGACATTCAACAGACCTTGCATTCCTTTGGCGAGAGG
GGAAAGACCCCTAGGAATGCTCGTCAAGAAGACAGGGCCAGGTTTCCGGGCCCTCACATTGCCAAAAGAC
GGCAATATGGTGGAAAATAACATATAGACAAACGCACACCGGCCTTATTCCAAGCGGCTTCGG
